>Addgene plasmid #107573 | Hg | addgene full sequence | sequence record 213994 | Addgene NGS Result
CCAATACGCAAACCGCCTCTCCCCGCGCGTTGGCCGATTCATTAATGCAGCTGGCACGACAGGTTTCCCG
ACTGGAAAGCGGGCAGTGAGCGCAACGCAATTAATGTGAGTTAGCTCACTCATTAGGCACCCCAGGCTTT
ACACTTTATGCTTCCGGCTCGTATGTTGTGTGGAATTGTGAGCGGATAACAATTTCACACAGGAAACAGC
TATGACATGATTACGAATTCGAGCTCGCCCGGGGATCGATCCTCTAGAGTCGACCTGCAGCCCAAGCTTG
CTTATTCCAACCAACTGGCTCTTTTCTTGTTTGTTTTGTTCCCCAACCCCAACTCCTACCAACTGAGCCA
CGTCCCCACTCCCAACAACTGGTTCTTGTTGGACTCCCTTCTTTCCTGGGTCAAAAACTGGGAACAAGGT
GGAAGTGGAAAAAGTAGGGTTGTATTTTGTTATGGTTTTTATTACATTTGTTTTGTGGGTGGGTGAGCGT
ACCAAGGTGGGCATGTGGAAGTCAGGGAGAGAACTTGCAGTGGTCAGTAGGAAGGTACCCTGGTATGACA
CTCATGTCTTGCTTGGCAACGTGTACCTTTTACTAGAACATTCCCTTTCCAGGTTCACCTTCACTCCTTT
CTCCCACCCAGTCTGGCTTTGGTCTGAGACTAGGGAGACTGGCGCTTCCCTCACCGCCCCTTGGAAAGGA
CCAGATAGGCCCAAGGGGACGGGTGAATAATGGAAAACAAAGTCCTAATAAAATAGTCACTTTTATTTCT
TAGCAAAACTATTTCCTCCGTGAGGGGTATTTACAACAGAAGGGCAAGATGTGGGTAAGTTCACAGCAAT
TTGGAGAAGGGAGGCTCCGGGGGCCCCAAGGCTGGGAGACAGACACTTCACACGATTAAATAGAACAGCT
TTTCCCCGTTTGGGACCAGGAAGTCGCTAGAGAAACTAGATGGGGACGAGGCCCCTGGAGGAAGTGGGGG
TGTAAGGGGACTCGCACAAACCACACACCCGCCTGGGCTGGCCCCAGGATCAGACCCCAAAGAAGTCTGA
CAGGTCTGGTCCTGACAGAACCCGGGGCGGGGCCTTGTGGGGCGGGGCCGGGCGGCAGCCGAGGGGCGGA
GCCGGGGCGCATGCAAACACCGAGAGGGAGGAGGAGCGACACGGAGGGGGGGCGTGGCGGCGCGCGCAGT
TGGGAGCGGGCGCGCAGGGGCGGGTCACGGGCGGTGCAGCAGCACGTGCTCAATGTAATTCTCCAGCTCC
TCCTGCTCCTGCAGCCGGCGCTCCTCCGCGTCCGCTTCCTCCTGCGCGCGCCTGGCCTGGGCCTCCAGAT
CGGGATGGTGGCGCGCAGGTGGCAACGCGTGATGGAAGTGACGGCGGCGGGAGGATGCGGGCGGCTGCAG
TGTCCGCGGCCGAATGTAGTTTGGGAAGGGGTGATAGGGCCCCGGGGGAAACACCTCATCCTCCTCCCGA
TCCCAGGGTGGGAGTACTTCGTTCCAGTCCGGCAACTCATCCCGGGCCGGGGCGGGAGGTGGGGGCTGCG
GGGAGCGGACATGGGTCGGGGCTGGGGCAGCCCTGGGGGGCGGCACCGGCTCGGGAGGGGCGTTCTTCTT
CCGCTTCCGTTTCTCCTCCACCTCTTCGATGATGCTGACCACATCGTCTGCTGGCAGGTGGAGTTTGGTG
GACAGTTCAATGAGACTATCGATCGTCTGCGGATCCATCTCTTCGTCGTCGTCATCCTCCTCCCCGCCCT
CCTCTGTCCCCTCAGCATCCTTCCGCCGATGGCCTGGCGCCTCCTCCTGGGAGCGCTTGTCCTCGGCTCC
GGCTTCCCCGTCCTCCTCCTCGGCGAACAGGAGCGCGTTCTGCCGCGCCCTCTCCGCCTCCTCTGCCTCC
GCCTCCGCCTCTGCCGCCTCCTCATCCTCTTCCCCCACCTCGTCCTCCCCACCACCGCGTCTCTCCTGCT
CCGCCTCCTCCTCCCTCTCGTTCTCCCGCTCTTGCTGCGTCTCCTGCAGCCCGCGACCCCCGAGATCGCG
CTGCCGGGCGCCGCCCTGCAGCAAATACTGGAGCAGCAGGTCGGAGGCGAGATCGGCCAGCCGCTCTTCT
TGCGCTGCGGCCTGCCGGGTGGCCTCCGCCTGCCTCCTCCCTGCCTCTACCTGAGCTAACCCTTGTTGAA
GCAGGCGCTCTCCTGCCTCGGAACCGCCCAGGAATGAGCCCTCGAGCCGACGCACCTTGGGGAAGGGGGC
ACTTAGACTTTGGTACGCCTTGGATAAGGGTGTCAAAGTCTCACCAAGATGTGTTTTAGGGGAGGACACT
CCTTCCCCGAACTGATGGGTTTCGGGAAGGGGAACGTTTTCGGACATTCGAGCCTGGAATTGAGAAGGGA
CCGAGGGCGGCAGAGGAGCACGCTCCGGGACGCGCGCCTGGAACTCTCCCCAGGAAGCGCGCCATACGCG
CTCTGGCCCGGGGCTCTCCAGATTGACTCGGGTCAGCGTGTGCGTGCGGGTTTCAGTCTCTGCTGCCGCC
GTCTCTTGCTGGCGCTTAGCATTACTCGGACTGAAATCTCGAAGTTCTTGGAGCAAGGATGCTAGTGCCT
CCAGCTCTTCTGAGCGGTCGTCTGCCTCGGGATCGTTGTCCTGAGTCTGAGGGCGAGGGGGCGCCACAGC
GGACGCTTGGATTTCTGATGCCGGGAGGCTATGGGTCTGACTGCGCACGGACTCGGTCAGCAGAGCTTCT
GCTGCTTCTTCGGGTGTTCCCTGCTGGGAACCTGCCGGGACAGCCGGGGGCGAGGCCGGACGGTCCAGTG
CCTGCAACAGTACCGCGGCCAGCGCCCGGGGATCCACGCCCTGGAAGAGCTCTCCCTGGTCCTGAGGCTC
GGAATTCCGAGCCGCTCGGACCTCTGGGACGCTGTCATCCTTTGGCCGGGACACTGCGTCCTCAGCTACC
TGCCCATTATGCTCAGAGCCGAGGGGAGGAGGATAAACATCGGAGCGCCCGGGGGGTGCTGCTCCCAACC
CCCGGATGAGTAGAAGGAAGCAGAAGAGGACGGATGCTGGCAACGTGAAGGTTTTCATGACCAACGGGCT
GCCAGAGACTGAAAAACAGAAGAAACCAGAGAAATAGAGGATTTCTATAAGAATTTCCCTCTTTCTATTT
CTGCATTCCCTCCCCCCACCTTTAAGCAGGAAATCCGGGGTTTCCCTCATTTCTCTAACCTTACCCGAAG
AGAAACGTTTAGCAGAGAACAAGAAAGATGTGGCAATCTCTGGGGTCGTGCAAATGGTCAGAGAACGCTC
GCAATCCTCGTTCTGGGTACCCAGTGCCTCCTGTCGCCCCCTTCCCAAAGTCATCTCTCAGCCAGCGCCC
GTGTACTAAGCAGCAATGATAAGTGGGAGGGGGGATCTGTTCCCTCCCCACAGGACTCCCCGGATGGTGC
GTGGGCGACTTCATCAGCGACAGAGAAGCAGAGACTCCCCGTTTACCAAAGACCCTTCCCGGGGGCACAC
CGCTATGCTCTCAATACCCCATAAGGAAAGAAAATCCTCCTTTCACGCCCACGAGTGAAGAGGGTTAGAG
GGATGGACAGCGGAGTATTTACCAGCCGGTGTCACGACGGCGGGAGGTGGAGAGGAGGGTCGGGGCAGGG
GGAAAATCCGGACCCGTCTGCCCTGGCTCCGTTCCGTGGCTGGAGTATGAAAGATGGTCGAGGGCTGGCG
TCCTAGGAGCTGGGCTCAGCTGGGTCAGCAACAGCGCTCTCGCTCCGGCTTCAGCACGCTGGACAGCGCC
CGCGCCACCGCTGCTTTATAAAGGGGAGCGCGCGGGGTCACGTGGTCTCGCCCCGCCCCATTGACGTCAA
TGTTCATTCATGGGGAAGCGGGCGGGTGCCTGGTGGACTGTGGAAGTCCAATGATTGGAGGATAAGCGTC
GCTCCCGGCCTGCACCTGCGCAGTAGGGCCCTCGGCTAGAGGGGCGTGAGCTAGCGGAGCTCCGGGAAAT
GAATGAATGAATGAATGAATGAAATGTCTAGGCGGGCGGGGCAGGGGGCTATGAATGAATGAAGGAGGGA
CGAGGAGAAAAGGATGAATGAATGAATGGAAAAATGAATGGAAGGGTGGGTACAGAGGAGCCAGAAGGCG
GGAGGGTGGGTTACAAAGCTCTTGAGGCGCGGAGCCCGCGTTGCTGAGCAGAATAGGAAGAGGGCACCGC
CAGCATCTAATTGGGCGCCAGTAAAAGATCAGTACTGGATGGGGGGACGGTAAGGGATTGAAAGCCGGGG
AAGGGGCCTGCCTCCCTACTCCGCCACAGTATGGTCTATAGGGAGCACGCCCAAGGACGACTTGAACCTG
AGAGGAAGAGGGGGTGGATCTGCGGTGTGGGATGCCCGCCCAGGGTCAGCGCAGATGGGTGGATCTTGCG
GTTTGGGTAATCACCTTGGAAAGGGTCCTAGTCGGAAGAGAAAAGGGAAAGATTGACGATACGTGTGCCT
CTGGGTCCTGTCTGTTCAAACCAGTTCTGAAGGGGGTGGGGAAAAAAGGTGTGTCTGCCCTTCTGGCCAG
CGGACTTTGCTGTGGTTGATAAGGGGTCCCTGTTGTGCCCCCTTTTAATCCAACTCTCCCACACCCTTAA
GCTTGGCACTGGCCGTCGTTTTACAACGTCGTGACTGGGAAAACCCTGGCGTTACCCAACTTAATCGCCT
TGCAGCACATCCCCCTTTCGCCAGCTGGCGTAATAGCGAAGAGGCCCGCACCGATCGCCCTTCCCAACAG
TTGCGCAGCCTGAATGGCGAATGGCGCCTGATGCGGTATTTTCTCCTTACGCATCTGTGCGGTATTTCAC
ACCGCATATGGTGCACTCTCAGTACAATCTGCTCTGATGCCGCATAGTTAAGCCAGCCCCGACACCCGCC
AACACCCGCTGACGCGCCCTGACGGGCTTGTCTGCTCCCGGCATCCGCTTACAGACAAGCTGTGACCGTC
TCCGGGAGCTGCATGTGTCAGAGGTTTTCACCGTCATCACCGAAACGCGCGAGACGAAAGGGCCTCGTGA
TACGCCTATTTTTATAGGTTAATGTCATGATAATAATGGTTTCTTAGACGTCAGGTGGCACTTTTCGGGG
AAATGTGCGCGGAACCCCTATTTGTTTATTTTTCTAAATACATTCAAATATGTATCCGCTCATGAGACAA
TAACCCTGATAAATGCTTCAATAATATTGAAAAAGGAAGAGTATGAGTATTCAACATTTCCGTGTCGCCC
TTATTCCCTTTTTTGCGGCATTTTGCCTTCCTGTTTTTGCTCACCCAGAAACGCTGGTGAAAGTAAAAGA
TGCTGAAGATCAGTTGGGTGCACGAGTGGGTTACATCGAACTGGATCTCAACAGCGGTAAGATCCTTGAG
AGTTTTCGCCCCGAAGAACGTTTTCCAATGATGAGCACTTTTAAAGTTCTGCTATGTGGCGCGGTATTAT
CCCGTATTGACGCCGGGCAAGAGCAACTCGGTCGCCGCATACACTATTCTCAGAATGACTTGGTTGAGTA
CTCACCAGTCACAGAAAAGCATCTTACGGATGGCATGACAGTAAGAGAATTATGCAGTGCTGCCATAACC
ATGAGTGATAACACTGCGGCCAACTTACTTCTGACAACGATCGGAGGACCGAAGGAGCTAACCGCTTTTT
TGCACAACATGGGGGATCATGTAACTCGCCTTGATCGTTGGGAACCGGAGCTGAATGAAGCCATACCAAA
CGACGAGCGTGACACCACGATGCCTGTAGCAATGGCAACAACGTTGCGCAAACTATTAACTGGCGAACTA
CTTACTCTAGCTTCCCGGCAACAATTAATAGACTGGATGGAGGCGGATAAAGTTGCAGGACCACTTCTGC
GCTCGGCCCTTCCGGCTGGCTGGTTTATTGCTGATAAATCTGGAGCCGGTGAGCGTGGGTCTCGCGGTAT
CATTGCAGCACTGGGGCCAGATGGTAAGCCCTCCCGTATCGTAGTTATCTACACGACGGGGAGTCAGGCA
ACTATGGATGAACGAAATAGACAGATCGCTGAGATAGGTGCCTCACTGATTAAGCATTGGTAACTGTCAG
ACCAAGTTTACTCATATATACTTTAGATTGATTTAAAACTTCATTTTTAATTTAAAAGGATCTAGGTGAA
GATCCTTTTTGATAATCTCATGACCAAAATCCCTTAACGTGAGTTTTCGTTCCACTGAGCGTCAGACCCC
GTAGAAAAGATCAAAGGATCTTCTTGAGATCCTTTTTTTCTGCGCGTAATCTGCTGCTTGCAAACAAAAA
AACCACCGCTACCAGCGGTGGTTTGTTTGCCGGATCAAGAGCTACCAACTCTTTTTCCGAAGGTAACTGG
CTTCAGCAGAGCGCAGATACCAAATACTGTTCTTCTAGTGTAGCCGTAGTTAGGCCACCACTTCAAGAAC
TCTGTAGCACCGCCTACATACCTCGCTCTGCTAATCCTGTTACCAGTGGCTGCTGCCAGTGGCGATAAGT
CGTGTCTTACCGGGTTGGACTCAAGACGATAGTTACCGGATAAGGCGCAGCGGTCGGGCTGAACGGGGGG
TTCGTGCACACAGCCCAGCTTGGAGCGAACGACCTACACCGAACTGAGATACCTACAGCGTGAGCTATGA
GAAAGCGCCACGCTTCCCGAAGGGAGAAAGGCGGACAGGTATCCGGTAAGCGGCAGGGTCGGAACAGGAG
AGCGCACGAGGGAGCTTCCAGGGGGAAACGCCTGGTATCTTTATAGTCCTGTCGGGTTTCGCCACCTCTG
ACTTGAGCGTCGATTTTTGTGATGCTCGTCAGGGGGGCGGAGCCTATGGAAAAACGCCAGCAACGCGGCC
TTTTTACGGTTCCTGGCCTTTTGCTGGCCTTTTGCTCACATGTTCTTTCCTGCGTTATCCCCTGATTCTG
TGGATAACCGTATTACCGCCTTTGAGTGAGCTGATACCGCTCGCCGCAGCCGAACGACCGAGCGCAGCGA
GTCAGTGAGCGAGGAAGCGGAAGAGCGC
Features (pLannotate 1.2.2; 13 found; start..end, strand, type, name):
    102..123     +  protein_bind   CAP binding site: CAP binding activates transcription in the presence of cAMP. E. coli catabolite activator protein
    138..168     +  promoter       lac promoter: promoter for the E. coli lac operon
    176..192     +  protein_bind   lac operator: The lac repressor binds to the lac operator to inhibit transcription in E. coli. This inhibition can be relieved by adding lactose or isopropyl-β-D-thiogalactopyranoside (IPTG). lac repressor encoded by lacI
    248..270     +  misc_feature   MCS (fragment): pUC18/19 multiple cloning site
   1218..3068    -  CDS            Vgf: VGF_RAT - Experimental evidence at protein level: Swiss-Prot protein existence level 1. [VGF-derived peptide TLQP-62]: Plays a role in the regulation of memory formation and depression-related behaviors potentially by influencing synaptic plasticity and neurogenesis. Induces acute and transient activation of the NTRK2/TRKB receptor and subsequent CREB phosphorylation (By similarity). Induces also insulin secretion in insulinoma cells by increasing intracellular calcium mobilization (PubMed:25917832). From Rattus norvegicus (Rat).
   3836..3852    +  promoter       CMV promoter (fragment): human cytomegalovirus (CMV) immediate early promoter
   4627..4781    +  CDS            lacZα (fragment): LacZα fragment of β-galactosidase; lacZ fragment
   4787..4886    -  misc_feature   bom (fragment): basis of mobility region from pBR322
   4988..5023    -  CDS            rop (fragment): Rop protein, which maintains plasmids at low copy number; rop
   5118..5222    +  promoter       AmpR promoter: bla
   5223..6083    +  CDS            AmpR: β-lactamase; bla; confers resistance to ampicillin, carbenicillin, and related antibiotics
   6254..6842    +  rep_origin     ori: high-copy-number ColE1/pMB1/pBR322/pUC origin of replication
   7025..89      +  CDS            lacI (fragment) (across the origin): lac repressor; lacI; The lac repressor binds to the lac operator to inhibit transcription in E. coli. This inhibition can be relieved by adding lactose or isopropyl-β-D-thiogalactopyranoside (IPTG).
