[The description below was written by a language model from this plasmid's Addgene catalogue record and pLannotate feature annotations shown in this document.]
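Description:
Hg is a bacterial cloning plasmid built on the pUC12 backbone that carries a rat (Rattus norvegicus) genomic fragment of about 4 kb containing the entire Vgf gene. The fragment was inserted by restriction cloning with HindIII sites at both ends, both recorded as intact, so the insert should be recoverable as a HindIII fragment. (The purpose line names the enzyme as "HindII", whereas the cloning fields say HindIII.) The sequenced plasmid is 7,028 nt. It is maintained in E. coli through the high-copy ColE1/pUC-type origin and selected with ampicillin via the β-lactamase gene and its own promoter.

The feature table shows the usual pUC lac region: CAP binding site, lac promoter and operator, and a remnant of the multiple cloning site on one side of the insert. A lacZα fragment lies on the other side, consistent with the genomic DNA interrupting the α-peptide reading frame. Within the insert, the Vgf coding sequence is annotated as a single continuous block of roughly 1.85 kb, oriented opposite to the lac promoter, with about 1 kb and 1.5 kb of flanking genomic sequence. These flanks presumably include the gene's native upstream and downstream regions, although the record does not annotate any rat regulatory elements. A 17-nt hit labelled as a CMV promoter fragment is most likely a chance match rather than a functional element, and the short bom, rop and lacI fragments are backbone remnants.

No mammalian expression cassette or eukaryotic selection marker is present. The plasmid therefore serves as a source of rat Vgf genomic DNA, for example for subcloning, probe preparation or analysis of gene structure and regulatory sequences. VGF is a neuropeptide precursor whose processed peptides, such as TLQP-62, are implicated in synaptic plasticity, memory and insulin secretion.
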