Addgene plasmid #107573: Hg
Purpose: 4 kb HindII rat genomic fragment containing the entire VGF gene
Depositing lab: Andrea Levi. Depositing organization: CNR, Istituto di Biologia Cellulare e Neurobiologia.
Backbone
  Vector backbone: pUC12
  Vector type: Cloning vector
Growth in bacteria
  Bacterial resistance: Ampicillin, 100 μg/mL
  Growth temperature: 37°C
  Growth strain: DH5alpha
  Copy number: High Copy
Gene/Insert
  Gene/Insert name: genomic fragment containing the entire VGF gene
  Species: R. norvegicus (rat)
  Entrez Gene: Vgf
  Cloning method: Restriction Enzyme; 5′ cloning site HindIII (not destroyed); 3′ cloning site HindIII (not destroyed)
Terms and licenses: Academic/Nonprofit Terms; Industry Terms: Not Available to Industry
How to cite: Hg was a gift from Andrea Levi (Addgene plasmid # 107573 ; http://n2t.net/addgene:107573 ; RRID:Addgene_107573)
